>Addgene plasmid #100567 | hgRNA-A51_pLKO-Hyg | addgene full sequence | sequence record 192144 | Addgene NGS Result
TGTAGTCTTATGCAATACTCTTGTAGTCTTGCAACATGGTAACGATGAGTTAGCAACATGCCTTACAAGG
AGAGAAAAAGCACCGTGCATGCCGATTGGTGGAAGTAAGGTGGTACGATCGTGCCTTATTAGGAAGGCAA
CAGACGGGTCTGACATGGATTGGACGAACCACTGAATTGCCGCATTGCAGAGATATTGTATTTAAGTGCC
TAGCTCGATACATAAACGGGTCTCTCTGGTTAGACCAGATCTGAGCCTGGGAGCTCTCTGGCTAACTAGG
GAACCCACTGCTTAAGCCTCAATAAAGCTTGCCTTGAGTGCTTCAAGTAGTGTGTGCCCGTCTGTTGTGT
GACTCTGGTAACTAGAGATCCCTCAGACCCTTTTAGTCAGTGTGGAAAATCTCTAGCAGTGGCGCCCGAA
CAGGGACTTGAAAGCGAAAGGGAAACCAGAGGAGCTCTCTCGACGCAGGACTCGGCTTGCTGAAGCGCGC
ACGGCAAGAGGCGAGGGGCGGCGACTGGTGAGTACGCCAAAAATTTTGACTAGCGGAGGCTAGAAGGAGA
GAGATGGGTGCGAGAGCGTCAGTATTAAGCGGGGGAGAATTAGATCGCGATGGGAAAAAATTCGGTTAAG
GCCAGGGGGAAAGAAAAAATATAAATTAAAACATATAGTATGGGCAAGCAGGGAGCTAGAACGATTCGCA
GTTAATCCTGGCCTGTTAGAAACATCAGAAGGCTGTAGACAAATACTGGGACAGCTACAACCATCCCTTC
AGACAGGATCAGAAGAACTTAGATCATTATATAATACAGTAGCAACCCTCTATTGTGTGCATCAAAGGAT
AGAGATAAAAGACACCAAGGAAGCTTTAGACAAGATAGAGGAAGAGCAAAACAAAAGTAAGACCACCGCA
CAGCAAGCGGCCGCTGATCTTCAGACCTGGAGGAGGAGATATGAGGGACAATTGGAGAAGTGAATTATAT
AAATATAAAGTAGTAAAAATTGAACCATTAGGAGTAGCACCCACCAAGGCAAAGAGAAGAGTGGTGCAGA
GAGAAAAAAGAGCAGTGGGAATAGGAGCTTTGTTCCTTGGGTTCTTGGGAGCAGCAGGAAGCACTATGGG
CGCAGCGTCAATGACGCTGACGGTACAGGCCAGACAATTATTGTCTGGTATAGTGCAGCAGCAGAACAAT
TTGCTGAGGGCTATTGAGGCGCAACAGCATCTGTTGCAACTCACAGTCTGGGGCATCAAGCAGCTCCAGG
CAAGAATCCTGGCTGTGGAAAGATACCTAAAGGATCAACAGCTCCTGGGGATTTGGGGTTGCTCTGGAAA
ACTCATTTGCACCACTGCTGTGCCTTGGAATGCTAGTTGGAGTAATAAATCTCTGGAACAGATTTGGAAT
CACACGACCTGGATGGAGTGGGACAGAGAAATTAACAATTACACAAGCTTAATACACTCCTTAATTGAAG
AATCGCAAAACCAGCAAGAAAAGAATGAACAAGAATTATTGGAATTAGATAAATGGGCAAGTTTGTGGAA
TTGGTTTAACATAACAAATTGGCTGTGGTATATAAAATTATTCATAATGATAGTAGGAGGCTTGGTAGGT
TTAAGAATAGTTTTTGCTGTACTTTCTATAGTGAATAGAGTTAGGCAGGGATATTCACCATTATCGTTTC
AGACCCACCTCCCAACCCCGAGGGGACCCGACAGGCCCGAAGGAATAGAAGAAGAAGGTGGAGAGAGAGA
CAGAGACAGATCCATTCGATTAGTGAACGGATCTCGACGGTATCGATCACGAGACTAGCCTCGAGCGGCC
GCCCCCTTCACCGAGGGCCTATTTCCCATGATTCCTTCATATTTGCATATACGATACAAGGCTGTTAGAG
AGATAATTGGAATTAATTTGACTGTAAACACAAAGATATTAGTACAAAATACGTGACGTAGAAAGTAATA
ATTTCTTGGGTAGTTTGCAGTTTTAAAATTATGTTTTAAAATGGACTATCATATGCTTACCGTAACTTGA
AAGTATTTCGATTTCTTGGCTTTATATATCTTGTGGAAAGGACGAAACACCGGTAGACGCGGTCACACTG
ATGCAGCTAGTATGCACCTCCACCCCACAGTGGGGTTAGAGCTAGAAATAGCAAGTTAACCTAAGGCTAG
TCCGTTATCAACTTGAAAAAGTGGCACCGAGTCGGTGCTTTTTTTGAATTCTCGACCTCGAGACAAATGG
CAGTATTCATCCACAATTTTAAAAGAAAAGGGGGGATTGGGGGGTACAGTGCAGGGGAAAGAATAGTAGA
CATAATAGCAACAGACATACAAACTAAAGAATTACAAAAACAAATTACAAAAATTCAAAATTTTCGGGTT
TATTACAGGGACAGCAGAGATCCACTTTGGCCGCGGCTCGAGGGGGTTGGGGTTGCGCCTTTTCCAAGGC
AGCCCTGGGTTTGCGCAGGGACGCGGCTGCTCTGGGCGTGGTTCCGGGAAACGCAGCGGCGCCGACCCTG
GGTCTCGCACATTCTTCACGTCCGTTCGCAGCGTCACCCGGATCTTCGCCGCTACCCTTGTGGGCCCCCC
GGCGACGCTTCCTGCTCCGCCCCTAAGTCGGGAAGGTTCCTTGCGGTTCGCGGCGTGCCGGACGTGACAA
ACGGAAGCCGCACGTCTCACTAGTACCCTCGCAGACGGACAGCGCCAGGGAGCAATGGCAGCGCGCCGAC
CGCGATGGGCTGTGGCCAATAGCGGCTGCTCAGCAGGGCGCGCCGAGAGCAGCGGCCGGGAAGGGGCGGT
GCGGGAGGCGGGGTGTGGGGCGGTAGTGTGGGCCCTGTTCCTGCCCGCGCGGTGTTCCGCATTCTGCAAG
CCTCCGGAGCGCACGTCGGCAGTCGGCTCCCTCGTTGACCGAATCACCGACCTCTCTCCCCAGGGGGATC
CACCGGATCAAGCTTGCCAGCTGGGGCGCCCTCTGGTAAGGTTGGGAAGCCCTGCAGATCTGATCCCGGG
GGGCAATGAGATATGAAAAAGCCTGAACTCACCGCGACGTCTGTCGAGAAGTTTCTGATCGAAAAGTTCG
ACAGCGTCTCCGACCTGATGCAGCTCTCGGAGGGCGAAGAATCTCGTGCTTTCAGCTTCGATGTAGGAGG
GCGTGGATATGTCCTGCGGGTAAATAGCTGCGCCGATGGTTTCTACAAAGATCGTTATGTTTATCGGCAC
TTTGCATCGGCCGCGCTCCCGATTCCGGAAGTGCTTGACATTGGGGAATTTAGCGAGAGCCTGACCTATT
GCATCTCCCGCCGTGCACAGGGTGTCACGTTGCAAGACCTGCCTGAAACCGAACTGCCCGCTGTTCTGCA
GCCGGTCGCGGAGGCCATGGATGCGATCGCTGCGGCCGATCTTAGCCAGACGAGCGGGTTCGGCCCATTC
GGACCGCAAGGAATCGGTCAATACACTACATGGCGTGATTTCATATGCGCGATTGCTGATCCCCATGTGT
ATCACTGGCAAACTGTGATGGACGACACCGTCAGTGCGTCCGTCGCGCAGGCTCTCGATGAGCTGATGCT
TTGGGCCGAGGACTGCCCCGAAGTCCGGCACCTCGTGCACGCGGATTTCGGCTCCAACAATGTCCTGACG
GACAATGGCCGCATAACAGCGGTCATTGACTGGAGCGAGGCGATGTTCGGGGATTCCCAATACGAGGTCG
CCAACATCTTCTTCTGGAGGCCGTGGTTGGCTTGTATGGAGCAGCAGACGCGCTACTTCGAGCGGAGGCA
TCCGGAGCTTGCAGGATCGCCGCGGCTCCGGGCGTATATGCTCCGCATTGGTCTTGACCAACTCTATCAG
AGCTTGGTTGACGGCAATTTCGATGATGCAGCTTGGGCGCAGGGTCGATGCGACGCAATCGTCCGATCCG
GAGCCGGGACTGTCGGGCGTACACAAATCGCCCGCAGAAGCGCGGCCGTCTGGACCGATGGCTGTGTAGA
AGTACTCGCCGATAGTGGAAACCGACGCCCCAGCACTCGTCCGAGGGCAAAGGAATAGAGTAGATGCCGA
CCGGGATCTATCGATACCGTCGACCTCGAGGGGGGGCCCGGTACCTTTAAGACCAATGACTTACAAGGCA
GCTGTAGATCTTAGCCACTTTTTAAAAGAAAAGGGGGGACTGGAAGGGCTAATTCACTCCCAACGAAGAC
AAGATCTGCTTTTTGCTTGTACTGGGTCTCTCTGGTTAGACCAGATCTGAGCCTGGGAGCTCTCTGGCTA
ACTAGGGAACCCACTGCTTAAGCCTCAATAAAGCTTGCCTTGAGTGCTTCAAGTAGTGTGTGCCCGTCTG
TTGTGTGACTCTGGTAACTAGAGATCCCTCAGACCCTTTTAGTCAGTGTGGAAAATCTCTAGCAGTAGTA
GTTCATGTCATCTTATTATTCAGTATTTATAACTTGCAAAGAAATGAATATCAGAGAGTGAGAGGAACTT
GTTTATTGCAGCTTATAATGGTTACAAATAAAGCAATAGCATCACAAATTTCACAAATAAAGCATTTTTT
TCACTGCATTCTAGTTGTGGTTTGTCCAAACTCATCAATGTATCTTATCATGTCTGGCTCTAGCTATCCC
GCCCCTAACTCCGCCCATCCCGCCCCTAACTCCGCCCAGTTCCGCCCATTCTCCGCCCCATGGCTGACTA
ATTTTTTTTATTTATGCAGAGGCCGAGGCCGCCTCGGCCTCTGAGCTATTCCAGAAGTAGTGAGGAGGCT
TTTTTGGAGGCCTAGGGACGTACCCAATTCGCCCTATAGTGAGTCGTATTACGCGCGCTCACTGGCCGTC
GTTTTACAACGTCGTGACTGGGAAAACCCTGGCGTTACCCAACTTAATCGCCTTGCAGCACATCCCCCTT
TCGCCAGCTGGCGTAATAGCGAAGAGGCCCGCACCGATCGCCCTTCCCAACAGTTGCGCAGCCTGAATGG
CGAATGGG
[124 nt withheld, positions 4979-5102]
C
[91 nt withheld, positions 5104-5194]
A
[49 nt withheld, positions 5196-5244]
CCTTTGACGTTGGAGTCCACGTTCTTT
[37 nt withheld, positions 5272-5308]
ACCCTATCTCGGTCTATTCTTTTGATTTATAAGGGATTTTGCCGATTTCGGCCTATTGGTTAAAAAATGA
GCTGATTTAACAAAAATTTAACGCGAATTTTAACAAAATATTAACGCTTACAATTTAGGTGGCACTTTTC
GGGGAAATGTGCGCGGAACCCCTATTTGTTTATTTTTCTAAATACATTCAAATATGTATCCGCTCATGAG
ACAATAACCCTGATAAATGCTTCAATAATATTGAAAAAGGAAGAGTATGAGTATTCAACATTTCCGTGTC
GCCCTTATTCCCTTTTTTGCGGCATTTTGCCTTCCTGTTTTTGCTCACCCAGAAACGCTGGTGAAAGTAA
AAGATGCTGAAGATCAGTTGGGTGCACGAGTGGGTTACATCGAACTGGATCTCAACAGCGGTAAGATCCT
TGAGAGTTTTCGCCCCGAAGAACGTTTTCCAATGATGAGCACTTTTAAAGTTCTGCTATGTGGCGCGGTA
TTATCCCGTATTGACGCCGGGCAAGAGCAACTCGGTCGCCGCATACACTATTCTCAGAATGACTTGGTTG
AGTACTCACCAGTCACAGAAAAGCATCTTACGGATGGCATGACAGTAAGAGAATTATGCAGTGCTGCCAT
AACCATGAGTGATAACACTGCGGCCAACTTACTTCTGACAACGATCGGAGGACCGAAGGAGCTAACCGCT
TTTTTGCACAACATGGGGGATCATGTAACTCGCCTTGATCGTTGGGAACCGGAGCTGAATGAAGCCATAC
CAAACGACGAGCGTGACACCACGATGCCTGTAGCAATGGCAACAACGTTGCGCAAACTATTAACTGGCGA
ACTACTTACTCTAGCTTCCCGGCAACAATTAATAGACTGGATGGAGGCGGATAAAGTTGCAGGACCACTT
CTGCGCTCGGCCCTTCCGGCTGGCTGGTTTATTGCTGATAAATCTGGAGCCGGTGAGCGTGGGTCTCGCG
GTATCATTGCAGCACTGGGGCCAGATGGTAAGCCCTCCCGTATCGTAGTTATCTACACGACGGGGAGTCA
GGCAACTATGGATGAACGAAATAGACAGATCGCTGAGATAGGTGCCTCACTGATTAAGCATTGGTAACTG
TCAGACCAAGTTTACTCATATATACTTTAGATTGATTTAAAACTTCATTTTTAATTTAAAAGGATCTAGG
TGAAGATCCTTTTTGATAATCTCATGACCAAAATCCCTTAACGTGAGTTTTCGTTCCACTGAGCGTCAGA
CCCCGTAGAAAAGATCAAAGGATCTTCTTGAGATCCTTTTTTTCTGCGCGTAATCTGCTGCTTGCAAACA
AAAAAACCACCGCTACCAGCGGTGGTTTGTTTGCCGGATCAAGAGCTACCAACTCTTTTTCCGAAGGTAA
CTGGCTTCAGCAGAGCGCAGATACCAAATACTGTTCTTCTAGTGTAGCCGTAGTTAGGCCACCACTTCAA
GAACTCTGTAGCACCGCCTACATACCTCGCTCTGCTAATCCTGTTACCAGTGGCTGCTGCCAGTGGCGAT
AAGTCGTGTCTTACCGGGTTGGACTCAAGACGATAGTTACCGGATAAGGCGCAGCGGTCGGGCTGAACGG
GGGGTTCGTGCACACAGCCCAGCTTGGAGCGAACGACCTACACCGAACTGAGATACCTACAGCGTGAGCT
ATGAGAAAGCGCCACGCTTCCCGAAGGGAGAAAGGCGGACAGGTATCCGGTAAGCGGCAGGGTCGGAACA
GGAGAGCGCACGAGGGAGCTTCCAGGGGGAAACGCCTGGTATCTTTATAGTCCTGTCGGGTTTCGCCACC
TCTGACTTGAGCGTCGATTTTTGTGATGCTCGTCAGGGGGGCGGAGCCTATGGAAAAACGCCAGCAACGC
GGCCTTTTTACGGTTCCTGGCCTTTTGCTGGCCTTTTGCTCACATGTTCTTTCCTGCGTTATCCCCTGAT
TCTGTGGATAACCGTATTACCGCCTTTGAGTGAGCTGATACCGCTCGCCGCAGCCGAACGACCGAGCGCA
GCGAGTCAGTGAGCGAGGAAGCGGAAGAGCGCCCAATACGCAAACCGCCTCTCCCCGCGCGTTGGCCGAT
TCATTAATGCAGCTGGCACGACAGGTTTCCCGACTGGAAAGCGGGCAGTGAGCGCAACGCAATTAATGTG
AGTTAGCTCACTCATTAGGCACCCCAGGCTTTACACTTTATGCTTCCGGCTCGTATGTTGTGTGGAATTG
TGAGCGGATAACAATTTCACACAGGAAACAGCTATGACCATGATTACGCCAAGCGCGCAATTAACCCTCA
CTAAAGGGAACAAAAGCTGGAGCTGCAAGCTTAA
Features (pLannotate 1.2.2; 27 found; start..end, strand, type, name):
      1..227     +  promoter       RSV promoter: Rous sarcoma virus enhancer/promoter
    228..408     +  LTR            5' LTR (truncated): truncated 5' long terminal repeat (LTR) from HIV-1
    455..580     +  misc_feature   HIV-1 Ψ: packaging signal of human immunodeficiency virus type 1
    564..927     +  CDS            HIV-1 gag (fragment): gag protein from human immunodeficiency virus 1; gag
   1073..1306    +  misc_feature   RRE: The Rev response element (RRE) of HIV-1 allows for Rev-dependent mRNA export from the nucleus to the cytoplasm.
   1683..1783    +  CDS            Rev (fragment): human immunodeficiency virus 1 (HIV-1) Rev protein; rev; enhances nuclear export of unspliced and incompletely spliced viral mRNAs
   1833..2073    +  promoter       U6 promoter: RNA polymerase III promoter for human U6 snRNA
   2136..2208    +  misc_RNA       gRNA scaffold: guide RNA scaffold for the Streptococcus pyogenes CRISPR/Cas9 system
   2257..2374    +  misc_feature   cPPT/CTS: central polypurine tract and central termination sequence of HIV-1
   2423..2933    +  promoter       hPGK promoter: human phosphoglycerate kinase 1 promoter
   3023..4045    +  CDS            hph: KHYB_ECOLX - Experimental evidence at protein level: Swiss-Prot protein existence level 1. The aminoglycoside phosphotransferases achieve inactivation of their antibiotic substrates by phosphorylation. Only phosphorylates hygromycin and closely related compounds such as demethyl analogs and destomycin. From Escherichia coli.
   4069..4105    +  misc_feature   MCS (fragment): pBluescript multiple cloning site
   4101..4169    +  CDS            nef (fragment): NEF_HV1Z2 - Experimental evidence at protein level: Swiss-Prot protein existence level 1. Extracellular Nef protein targets CD4(+) T-lymphocytes for apoptosis by interacting with CXCR4 surface receptors. From Human immunodeficiency virus type 1 group M subtype D (isolate Z2/CDC-Z34) (HIV-1).
   4171..4404    +  LTR            3' LTR (ΔU3): self-inactivating 3' long terminal repeat (LTR) from HIV-1
   4476..4597    +  polyA_signal   SV40 poly(A) signal: SV40 polyadenylation signal
   4637..4772    +  rep_origin     SV40 ori: SV40 origin of replication
   4793..4811    -  promoter       T7 promoter: promoter for bacteriophage T7 RNA polymerase
   4819..4974    +  CDS            lacZα (fragment): LacZα fragment of β-galactosidase; lacZ fragment
   4979..5407    +  rep_origin     f1 ori (sequence partly withheld): f1 bacteriophage origin of replication; arrow indicates direction of (+) strand synthesis
   5460..5564    +  promoter       AmpR promoter: bla
   5565..6425    +  CDS            AmpR: β-lactamase; bla; confers resistance to ampicillin, carbenicillin, and related antibiotics
   6596..7184    +  rep_origin     ori: high-copy-number ColE1/pMB1/pBR322/pUC origin of replication
   7367..7459    +  CDS            lacI (fragment): lac repressor; lacI; The lac repressor binds to the lac operator to inhibit transcription in E. coli. This inhibition can be relieved by adding lactose or isopropyl-β-D-thiogalactopyranoside (IPTG).
   7472..7493    +  protein_bind   CAP binding site: CAP binding activates transcription in the presence of cAMP. E. coli catabolite activator protein
   7508..7538    +  promoter       lac promoter: promoter for the E. coli lac operon
   7546..7562    +  protein_bind   lac operator: The lac repressor binds to the lac operator to inhibit transcription in E. coli. This inhibition can be relieved by adding lactose or isopropyl-β-D-thiogalactopyranoside (IPTG). lac repressor encoded by lacI
   7607..7625    +  promoter       T3 promoter: promoter for bacteriophage T3 RNA polymerase
