[The description below was written by a language model from this plasmid's Addgene catalogue record and pLannotate feature annotations shown in this document.]
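Description:
hgRNA-A51_pLKO-Hyg is a lentiviral transfer plasmid of about 7.65 kb built on the pLKO.1 Hygro backbone. It carries a homing guide RNA (hgRNA-A51) for delivery into mammalian cells. In bacteria it is maintained through a high-copy ColE1/pUC-type origin and selected with ampicillin via the β-lactamase gene. An f1 origin, an SV40 origin and remnants of a pBluescript-type cloning region (lac promoter/operator, lacZα and lacI fragments, T3 and T7 promoters) are also annotated.

The viral portion follows a third-generation, self-inactivating layout. An RSV promoter is fused to a truncated HIV-1 5' LTR and drives the genomic RNA in packaging cells. It is followed by the Ψ packaging signal with a partial gag sequence, the Rev response element for Rev-dependent nuclear export, a cPPT/CTS element and a ΔU3 3' LTR that leaves the integrated provirus without LTR promoter activity. An SV40 polyadenylation signal lies downstream.

Between the LTRs, a human U6 RNA polymerase III promoter drives the hgRNA, annotated with a Streptococcus pyogenes Cas9 guide scaffold. The gap between the promoter and the scaffold is longer than a standard 20-nt spacer, although the record does not describe what this region contains. A separate human PGK promoter expresses hygromycin phosphotransferase (hph), allowing hygromycin selection of transduced cells.

Homing guide RNAs are generally designed so that Cas9 is directed back to the guide's own encoding locus. Repeated cutting and repair then generate accumulating sequence diversity. In line with the associated publication on evolving homing CRISPR barcodes, this construct is suited to stably integrating such a barcode locus into cells. Cas9 is not encoded on this plasmid and must be supplied separately.
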