Addgene plasmid #100567: hgRNA-A51_pLKO-Hyg
Purpose: hgRNA-A51 in a lentiviral backbone
Depositing lab: George Church. Depositing organization: Harvard Medical School. Publication: Rapidly evolving homing CRISPR barcodes. Kalhor R, Mali P, Church GM. Nat Methods. 2017 Feb;14(2):195-200. doi: 10.1038/nmeth.4108. Epub 2016 Dec 5. PubMed 27918539.
Backbone
  Vector backbone: pLKO.1 Hygro
  Total vector size (bp): 7654
  Vector type: Mammalian Expression, Lentiviral, CRISPR, Synthetic Biology
  Selectable markers: Hygromycin
Growth in bacteria
  Bacterial resistance: Ampicillin, 100 μg/mL
  Growth temperature: 30°C
  Growth strain: NEB Stable
  Copy number: Unknown
Gene/Insert
  Gene/Insert name: hgRNA-A51
  gRNA/shRNA sequence: TGCACCTCCACCCCACAGTG
Terms and licenses: Academic/Nonprofit Terms; Industry Terms: Not Available to Industry
How to cite: hgRNA-A51_pLKO-Hyg was a gift from George Church (Addgene plasmid # 100567 ; http://n2t.net/addgene:100567 ; RRID:Addgene_100567)
